>Addgene plasmid #108699 | pEGFP‐RNASEH1 | addgene full sequence | sequence record 333538 | Addgene NGS Result
GCCATGCATTAGTTATTAATAGTAATCAATTACGGGGTCATTAGTTCATAGCCCATATATGGAGTTCCGC
GTTACATAACTTACGGTAAATGGCCCGCCTGGCTGACCGCCCAACGACCCCCGCCCATTGACGTCAATAA
TGACGTATGTTCCCATAGTAACGCCAATAGGGACTTTCCATTGACGTCAATGGGTGGAGTATTTACGGTA
AACTGCCCACTTGGCAGTACATCAAGTGTATCATATGCCAAGTACGCCCCCTATTGACGTCAATGACGGT
AAATGGCCCGCCTGGCATTATGCCCAGTACATGACCTTATGGGACTTTCCTACTTGGCAGTACATCTACG
TATTAGTCATCGCTATTACCATGGTGATGCGGTTTTGGCAGTACATCAATGGGCGTGGATAGCGGTTTGA
CTCACGGGGATTTCCAAGTCTCCACCCCATTGACGTCAATGGGAGTTTGTTTTGGCACCAAAATCAACGG
GACTTTCCAAAATGTCGTAACAACTCCGCCCCATTGACGCAAATGGGCGGTAGGCGTGTACGGTGGGAGG
TCTATATAAGCAGAGCTGGTTTAGTGAACCGTCAGATCCGCTAGCGCTACCGGACTCAGATCTATGTTCT
ATGCCGTGAGGAGGGGCCGCAAGACCGGGGTCTTTCTGACCTGGAATGAGTGCAGAGCACAGGTGGACCG
GTTTCCTGCTGCCAGATTTAAGAAGTTTGCCACAGAGGATGAGGCCTGGGCCTTTGTCAGGAAATCTGCA
AGCCCGGAAGTTTCAGAAGGGCATGAAAATCAACATGGACAAGAATCGGAGGCGAAAGCCAGCAAGCGAC
TCCGTGAGCCACTGGATGGAGATGGACATGAAAGCGCAGAGCCGTATGCAAAGCACATGAAGCCGAGCGT
GGAGCCGGCGCCTCCAGTTAGCAGAGACACGTTTTCCTACATGGGAGACTTCGTCGTCGTCTACACTGAT
GGCTGCTGCTCCAGTAATGGGCGTAGAAGGCCGCGAGCAGGAATCGGCGTTTACTGGGGGCCGGGCCATC
CTTTAAATGTAGGCATTAGACTTCCTGGGCGGCAGACAAACCAAAGAGCGGAAATTCATGCAGCCTGCAA
AGCCATTGAACAAGCAAAGACTCAAAACATCAATAAACTGGTTCTGTATACAGACAGTATGTTTACGATA
AATGGTATAACTAACTGGGTTCAAGGTTGGAAGAAAAATGGGTGGAAGACAAGTGCAGGGAAAGAGGTGA
TCAACAAAGAGGACTTTGTGGCACTGGAGAGGCTTACCCAGGGGATGGACATTCAGTGGATGCATGTTCC
TGGTCATTCGGGATTTATAGGCAATGAAGAAGCTGACAGATTAGCCAGAGAAGGAGCTAAACAATCGGAA
GACCGAATTCTGCAGTCGACGGTACCGCGGGCCCGGGATCCACCGGTCGCCACCATGGTGAGCAAGGGCG
AGGAGCTGTTCACCGGGGTGGTGCCCATCCTGGTCGAGCTGGACGGCGACGTAAACGGCCACAAGTTCAG
CGTGTCCGGCGAGGGCGAGGGCGATGCCACCTACGGCAAGCTGACCCTGAAGTTCATCTGCACCACCGGC
AAGCTGCCCGTGCCCTGGCCCACCCTCGTGACCACCCTGACCTACGGCGTGCAGTGCTTCAGCCGCTACC
CCGACCACATGAAGCAGCACGACTTCTTCAAGTCCGCCATGCCCGAAGGCTACGTCCAGGAGCGCACCAT
CTTCTTCAAGGACGACGGCAACTACAAGACCCGCGCCGAGGTGAAGTTCGAGGGCGACACCCTGGTGAAC
CGCATCGAGCTGAAGGGCATCGACTTCAAGGAGGACGGCAACATCCTGGGGCACAAGCTGGAGTACAACT
ACAACAGCCACAACGTCTATATCATGGCCGACAAGCAGAAGAACGGCATCAAGGTGAACTTCAAGATCCG
CCACAACATCGAGGACGGCAGCGTGCAGCTCGCCGACCACTACCAGCAGAACACCCCCATCGGCGACGGC
CCCGTGCTGCTGCCCGACAACCACTACCTGAGCACCCAGTCCGCCCTGAGCAAAGACCCCAACGAGAAGC
GCGATCACATGGTCCTGCTGGAGTTCGTGACCGCCGCCGGGATCACTCTCGGCATGGACGAGCTGTACAA
GTAAAGCGGCCGCGACTCTAGATCATAATCAGCCATACCACATTTGTAGAGGTTTTACTTGCTTTAAAAA
ACCTCCCACACCTCCCCCTGAACCTGAAACATAAAATGAATGCAATTGTTGTTGTTAACTTGTTTATTGC
AGCTTATAATGGTTACAAATAAAGCAATAGCATCACAAATTTCACAAATAAAGCATTTTTTTCACTGCAT
TCTAGTTGTGGTTTGTCCAAACTCATCAATGTATCTTAAGGCGTAAATTGTAAGCGTTAATATTTTGTTA
AAATTCGCGTTAAATTTTTGTTAAATCAGCTCATTTTTTAACCAATAGGCCGAAATCGGCAAAATCCCTT
ATAAATCAAAAGAATAGACCGAGATAGGGT
[37 nt withheld, positions 2551-2587]
AAAGAACGTGGACTCCAACGTCAAAGG
[49 nt withheld, positions 2615-2663]
T
[91 nt withheld, positions 2665-2755]
G
[124 nt withheld, positions 2757-2880]
CAGGTGGCACTTTTCGGGGAAATGTGCGCGGAACCCCTATTTGTTTATTTTTCTAAATACATTCAAATAT
GTATCCGCTCATGAGACAATAACCCTGATAAATGCTTCAATAATATTGAAAAAGGAAGAGTCCTGAGGCG
GAAAGAACCAGCTGTGGAATGTGTGTCAGTTAGGGTGTGGAAAGTCCCCAGGCTCCCCAGCAGGCAGAAG
TATGCAAAGCATGCATCTCAATTAGTCAGCAACCAGGTGTGGAAAGTCCCCAGGCTCCCCAGCAGGCAGA
AGTATGCAAAGCATGCATCTCAATTAGTCAGCAACCATAGTCCCGCCCCTAACTCCGCCCATCCCGCCCC
TAACTCCGCCCAGTTCCGCCCATTCTCCGCCCCATGGCTGACTAATTTTTTTTATTTATGCAGAGGCCGA
GGCCGCCTCGGCCTCTGAGCTATTCCAGAAGTAGTGAGGAGGCTTTTTTGGAGGCCTAGGCTTTTGCAAA
GATCGATCAAGAGACAGGATGAGGATCGTTTCGCATGATTGAACAAGATGGATTGCACGCAGGTTCTCCG
GCCGCTTGGGTGGAGAGGCTATTCGGCTATGACTGGGCACAACAGACAATCGGCTGCTCTGATGCCGCCG
TGTTCCGGCTGTCAGCGCAGGGGCGCCCGGTTCTTTTTGTCAAGACCGACCTGTCCGGTGCCCTGAATGA
ACTGCAAGACGAGGCAGCGCGGCTATCGTGGCTGGCCACGACGGGCGTTCCTTGCGCAGCTGTGCTCGAC
GTTGTCACTGAAGCGGGAAGGGACTGGCTGCTATTGGGCGAAGTGCCGGGGCAGGATCTCCTGTCATCTC
ACCTTGCTCCTGCCGAGAAAGTATCCATCATGGCTGATGCAATGCGGCGGCTGCATACGCTTGATCCGGC
TACCTGCCCATTCGACCACCAAGCGAAACATCGCATCGAGCGAGCACGTACTCGGATGGAAGCCGGTCTT
GTCGATCAGGATGATCTGGACGAAGAGCATCAGGGGCTCGCGCCAGCCGAACTGTTCGCCAGGCTCAAGG
CGAGCATGCCCGACGGCGAGGATCTCGTCGTGACCCATGGCGATGCCTGCTTGCCGAATATCATGGTGGA
AAATGGCCGCTTTTCTGGATTCATCGACTGTGGCCGGCTGGGTGTGGCGGACCGCTATCAGGACATAGCG
TTGGCTACCCGTGATATTGCTGAAGAGCTTGGCGGCGAATGGGCTGACCGCTTCCTCGTGCTTTACGGTA
TCGCCGCTCCCGATTCGCAGCGCATCGCCTTCTATCGCCTTCTTGACGAGTTCTTCTGAGCGGGACTCTG
GGGTTCGAAATGACCGACCAAGCGACGCCCAACCTGCCATCACGAGATTTCGATTCCACCGCCGCCTTCT
ATGAAAGGTTGGGCTTCGGAATCGTTTTCCGGGACGCCGGCTGGATGATCCTCCAGCGCGGGGATCTCAT
GCTGGAGTTCTTCGCCCACCCTAGGGGGAGGCTAACTGAAACACGGAAGGAGACAATACCGGAAGGAACC
CGCGCTATGACGGCAATAAAAAGACAGAATAAAACGCACGGTGTTGGGTCGTTTGTTCATAAACGCGGGG
TTCGGTCCCAGGGCTGGCACTCTGTCGATACCCCACCGAGACCCCATTGGGGCCAATACGCCCGCGTTTC
TTCCTTTTCCCCACCCCACCCCCCAAGTTCGGGTGAAGGCCCAGGGCTCGCAGCCAACGTCGGGGCGGCA
GGCCCTGCCATAGCCTCAGGTTACTCATATATACTTTAGATTGATTTAAAACTTCATTTTTAATTTAAAA
GGATCTAGGTGAAGATCCTTTTTGATAATCTCATGACCAAAATCCCTTAACGTGAGTTTTCGTTCCACTG
AGCGTCAGACCCCGTAGAAAAGATCAAAGGATCTTCTTGAGATCCTTTTTTTCTGCGCGTAATCTGCTGC
TTGCAAACAAAAAAACCACCGCTACCAGCGGTGGTTTGTTTGCCGGATCAAGAGCTACCAACTCTTTTTC
CGAAGGTAACTGGCTTCAGCAGAGCGCAGATACCAAATACTGTTCTTCTAGTGTAGCCGTAGTTAGGCCA
CCACTTCAAGAACTCTGTAGCACCGCCTACATACCTCGCTCTGCTAATCCTGTTACCAGTGGCTGCTGCC
AGTGGCGATAAGTCGTGTCTTACCGGGTTGGACTCAAGACGATAGTTACCGGATAAGGCGCAGCGGTCGG
GCTGAACGGGGGGTTCGTGCACACAGCCCAGCTTGGAGCGAACGACCTACACCGAACTGAGATACCTACA
GCGTGAGCTATGAGAAAGCGCCACGCTTCCCGAAGGGAGAAAGGCGGACAGGTATCCGGTAAGCGGCAGG
GTCGGAACAGGAGAGCGCACGAGGGAGCTTCCAGGGGGAAACGCCTGGTATCTTTATAGTCCTGTCGGGT
TTCGCCACCTCTGACTTGAGCGTCGATTTTTGTGATGCTCGTCAGGGGGGCGGAGCCTATGGAAAAACGC
CAGCAACGCGGCCTTTTTACGGTTCCTGGCCTTTTGCTGGCCTTTTGCTCACATGTTCTTTCCTGCGTTA
TCCCCTGATTCTGTGGATAACCGTATTACC
Features (pLannotate 1.2.2; 16 found; start..end, strand, type, name):
     70..373     +  enhancer       CMV enhancer: human cytomegalovirus immediate early enhancer
    374..577     +  promoter       CMV promoter: human cytomegalovirus (CMV) immediate early promoter
    600..623     +  misc_feature   MCS (fragment): multiple cloning site
    624..1403    +  CDS            RNASEH1 (fragment): RNH1_HUMAN - Also known as RNH1. Experimental evidence at protein level: Swiss-Prot protein existence level 1. Endonuclease that specifically degrades the RNA of RNA-DNA hybrids (PubMed:10497183). Plays a role in RNA polymerase II (RNAp II) transcription termination by degrading R-loop RNA-DNA hybrid formation at G-rich pause sites located downstream of the poly(A) site and behind the elongating RNAp II (PubMed:21700224). From Homo sapiens (Human).
   1404..1441    +  misc_feature   MCS (fragment): multiple cloning site
   1455..2174    +  CDS            EGFP: the original enhanced GFP (Yang et al., 1996) mammalian codon-optimized
   2191..2274    +  CDS            large T antigen (fragment): large T antigen from SV40 (simian virus 40)
   2297..2418    +  polyA_signal   SV40 poly(A) signal: SV40 polyadenylation signal
   2452..2880    -  rep_origin     f1 ori (sequence partly withheld): f1 bacteriophage origin of replication; arrow indicates direction of (+) strand synthesis
   2907..3011    +  promoter       AmpR promoter: bla
   3013..3370    +  promoter       SV40 promoter: SV40 enhancer and early promoter
   3405..4199    +  CDS            NeoR/KanR: aminoglycoside phosphotransferase from Tn5; aph(3')-II (or nptII); confers resistance to neomycin, kanamycin, and G418 (Geneticin®)
   4220..4372    +  CDS            ble (fragment): BLE_KLEPN - Experimental evidence at protein level: Swiss-Prot protein existence level 1. Binding protein with a strong affinity to the bleomycin family of antibiotics. Binds to CL990; an antimitotic-antibiotic compound. From Klebsiella pneumoniae.
   4431..4478    +  polyA_signal   HSV TK poly(A) signal: herpes simplex virus thymidine kinase polyadenylation signal (Cole and Stacy, 1985)
   4569..4585    -  polyA_signal   bGH poly(A) signal (fragment): bovine growth hormone polyadenylation signal
   4807..5395    +  rep_origin     ori: high-copy-number ColE1/pMB1/pBR322/pUC origin of replication
