[The description below was written by a language model from this plasmid's Addgene catalogue record and pLannotate feature annotations shown in this document.]
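Description:
pEGFP‑RNASEH1 is a mammalian expression plasmid of about 5.5 kb built on the Clontech pEGFP‑N1 backbone, designed to produce the nuclear isoform of human RNASEH1 fused at its C terminus to enhanced GFP. The RNASEH1 coding region was inserted between the BglII and EcoRI sites of the multiple cloning site, both of which were retained. It sits downstream of the human cytomegalovirus immediate‑early enhancer and promoter, and a short stretch of residual polylinker separates it from the mammalian codon‑optimised EGFP coding sequence that follows. The annotation marks the RNASEH1 sequence as a fragment of the full reference protein. This fits a nuclear isoform that lacks part of the reference protein, although the record does not say which residues are absent. Transcripts end at the SV40 polyadenylation signal.

The plasmid replicates in E. coli from a high‑copy ColE1/pUC‑type origin and also carries an f1 phage origin for single‑stranded DNA production. One Tn5 aminoglycoside phosphotransferase gene (NeoR/KanR) serves for selection in both hosts. A bacterial bla‑type promoter drives it to give kanamycin resistance in bacteria, and the SV40 enhancer/early promoter drives it in mammalian cells to allow G418 selection of stable transfectants, with the HSV TK polyadenylation signal terminating this cassette. The short large T antigen, ble and bGH poly(A) fragments in the feature table are probably backbone remnants or partial annotation matches, not functional elements.

RNASEH1 is an endonuclease that degrades the RNA strand of RNA–DNA hybrids, including R‑loops. The stated purpose of the construct is expression of the eGFP‑tagged enzyme in mammalian cells, and the fluorescent tag would allow the fusion protein to be visualised and its localisation followed.
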