Addgene plasmid #108699: pEGFP‐RNASEH1
Purpose: For expression of C-terminally eGFP-tagged human RNASEH1 (nuclear isoform) in mammalian cells
Depositing lab: Andrew Jackson & Martin Reijns. Publication: PCNA directs type 2 RNase H activity on DNA replication and repair substrates. Bubeck D, Reijns MA, Graham SC, Astell KR, Jones EY, Jackson AP. Nucleic Acids Res. 2011 May;39(9):3652-66. doi: 10.1093/nar/gkq980. Epub 2011 Jan 17. PubMed 21245041.
Backbone
  Vector backbone: pEGFP-N1
  Backbone manufacturer: Clontech
  Backbone size w/o insert (bp): 4733
  Total vector size (bp): 5500
  Vector type: Mammalian Expression
  Selectable markers: Neomycin (select with G418)
Growth in bacteria
  Bacterial resistance: Kanamycin, 50 μg/mL
  Growth temperature: 37°C
  Growth strain: DH5alpha
  Copy number: High Copy
Gene/Insert
  Gene/Insert name: RNASEH1 (nuclear isoform)
  Species: H. sapiens (human)
  Entrez Gene: RNASEH1 (a.k.a. H1RNA, PEOB2, RNH1)
  Promoter: CMV
  Tag / fusion protein: GFP (C terminal on insert)
  Cloning method: Restriction Enzyme; 5′ cloning site BglII (not destroyed); 3′ cloning site EcoRI (not destroyed)
  Sequencing primers: 5′ CMV-F; 3′ EGFP-N
Terms and licenses: Academic/Nonprofit Terms; Industry Terms: Not Available to Industry
How to cite: pEGFP‐RNASEH1 was a gift from Andrew Jackson & Martin Reijns (Addgene plasmid # 108699 ; http://n2t.net/addgene:108699 ; RRID:Addgene_108699)
